Addgene plasmid #91884: AOI-WT-Cas9-sg-mouse Gfi1-exon5 (F3)-GFP
Purpose: Expresses 3xFLAG-Cas9 and a gRNA targeting mouse Gfi1
Depositing lab: Martine Roussel. Depositing organization: St. Jude Children's Research Hospital. Publication: Inactivation of Ezh2 Upregulates Gfi1 and Drives Aggressive Myc-Driven Group 3 Medulloblastoma. Vo BT, Li C, Morgan MA, Theurillat I, Finkelstein D, Wright S, Hyle J, Smith SM, Fan Y, Wang YD, Wu G, Orr BA, Northcott PA, Shilatifard A, Sherr CJ, Roussel MF. Cell Rep. 2017 Mar 21;18(12):2907-2917. doi: 10.1016/j.celrep.2017.02.073. PubMed 28329683.
Backbone
  Vector backbone: pSpCas9(BB)-2A-GFP (PX458)
  Backbone manufacturer: Feng Zhang Lab (Addgene #48138)
  Vector type: Mammalian Expression, CRISPR
  Selectable markers: EGFP
Growth in bacteria
  Bacterial resistance: Ampicillin, 100 μg/mL
  Growth temperature: 37°C
  Growth strain: DH5alpha
  Copy number: High Copy
Gene/Insert
  Gene/Insert name: gRNA targeting Gfi1
  gRNA/shRNA sequence: GCTTCGGGCACGCGGTGAGCC
  Species: M. musculus (mouse)
  Entrez Gene: Gfi1 (a.k.a. Gfi-1, Pal-1, Pal1)
  Promoter: U6
  Cloning method: Restriction Enzyme; 5′ cloning site BbsI (destroyed during cloning); 3′ cloning site BbsI (destroyed during cloning)
  Sequencing primers: 5′ LKO.1 5'
Terms and licenses: Academic/Nonprofit Terms; Industry Terms: Not Available to Industry
Depositor comments: This vector also contains FLAG-tagged SpCas9-2A-EGFP.
How to cite: AOI-WT-Cas9-sg-mouse Gfi1-exon5 (F3)-GFP was a gift from Martine Roussel (Addgene plasmid # 91884 ; http://n2t.net/addgene:91884 ; RRID:Addgene_91884)
