[The description below was written by a language model from this plasmid's Addgene catalogue record.]
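Description:
AOI-WT-Cas9-sg-mouse Gfi1-exon5 (F3)-GFP is an all-in-one mammalian CRISPR expression plasmid built on the pSpCas9(BB)-2A-GFP (PX458) backbone. It is maintained in E. coli as a high-copy plasmid under ampicillin selection. It carries no mammalian drug-resistance marker; the record lists EGFP as the only selectable marker, so transfected cells are identified or sorted by fluorescence.

The plasmid carries two expression units. A U6 promoter, a Pol III promoter suited to producing small, precisely initiated RNAs, drives a single guide RNA directed against mouse Gfi1; the construct name indicates that the target lies in exon 5. The guide oligonucleotides were inserted between the backbone's paired BbsI sites, which were destroyed during cloning, as is typical for this type IIS cloning scheme that places the spacer directly upstream of the sgRNA scaffold. The second unit encodes wild-type, nuclease-active Streptococcus pyogenes Cas9 carrying a 3xFLAG epitope tag and linked through a 2A self-cleaving peptide to EGFP. Cas9 and the fluorescent reporter are therefore translated from one transcript as separate proteins, and green fluorescence reports Cas9 expression. The record does not state the promoter driving the Cas9-2A-EGFP cassette, and no feature table is provided to confirm other backbone elements.

The plasmid is intended for introducing Cas9-mediated double-strand breaks in Gfi1 in mouse cells, typically to disrupt the gene through error-prone repair. The FLAG tag allows detection of Cas9 protein. The associated study concerns Gfi1 in Myc-driven group 3 medulloblastoma following loss of Ezh2.
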