>Addgene plasmid #91884 | AOI-WT-Cas9-sg-mouse Gfi1-exon5 (F3)-GFP | addgene partial sequence | sequence record 183214 | Addgene Partial NGS Result
GGGCGGGAGTCGCTGCGCGCTGCCTTCGCCCCGTGCCCCGCTCCGCCGCCGCCTCGCGCCGCCCGCCCCG
GCTCTGACTGACCGCGTTACTCCCACAGGTGAGCGGGCGGGACGGCCCTTCTCCTCCGGGCTGTAATTAG
CTGAGCAAGAGGTAAGGGTTTAAGGGATGGTTGGTTGGTGGGGTATTAATGTTTAATTACCTGGAGCACC
TGCCTGAAATCACTTTTTTTCAGGTTGGACCGGTGCCACCATGGACTATAAGGACCACGACGGAGACTAC
AAGGATCATGATATTGATTACAAAGACGATGACGATAAGATGGCCCCAAAGAAGAAGCGGAAGGTCGGTA
TCCACGGAGTCCCAGCAGCCGACAAGAAGTACAGCATCGGCCTGGACATCGGCACCAACTCTGTGGGCTG
GGCCGTGATCACCGACGAGTACAAGGTGCCCAGCAAGAAATTCAAGGTGCTGGGCAACACCGACCGGCAC
AGCATCAAGAAGAACCTGATCGGAGCCCTGCTGTTCGACAGCGGCGAAACAGCCGAGGCCACCCGGCTGA
AGAGAACCGCCAGAAGAAGATACACCAGACGGAAGAACCGGATCTGCTATCTGCAAGAGATCTTCAGCAA
CGAGATGGCCAAGGTGGACGACAGCTTCTTCCACAGACTGGAAGAGTCCTTCCTGGTGGAAGAGGATAAG
AAGCACGAGCGGCACCCCATCTTCGGCAACATCGTGGACGAGGTGGCCTACCACGAGAAGTACCCCACCA
TCTACCACCTGAGAAAGAAACTGGTGGACAGCACCGACAAGGCCGACCTGCGGCTGATCTATCTGGCCCT
GGCCCACATGATCAAGTTCCGGGGCCACTTCCTGATCGAGGGCGACCTGAACCCCGACAACAGCGACGTG
GACAAGCTGTTCATCCAGCTGGTGCAGACCTACAACCAGCTGTTCGAGGAAAACCCCATCAACGCCAGCG
GCGTGGACGCCAAGGCCATCCTGTCTGCCAGACTGAGCAAGAGCAGACGGCTGGAAAATCTGATCGCCCA
GCTGCCCGGCGAGAAGAAGAATGGCCTGTTCGGAAACCTGATTGCCCTGAGCCTGGGCCTGACCCCCAAC
TTCAAGAGCAACTTCGACCTGGCCGAGGATGCCAAACTGCAGCTGAGCAAGGACACCTACGACGACGACC
TGGACAACCTGCTGGCCCAGATCGGCGACCAGTACGCCGACCTGTTTCTGGCCGCCAAGAACCTGTCCGA
CGCCATCCTGCTGAGCGACATCCTGAGAGTGAACACCGAGATCACCAAGGCCCCCCTGAGCGCCTCTATG
ATCAAGAGATACGACGAGCACCACCAGGACCTGACCCTGCTGAAAGCTCTCGTGCGGCAGCAGCTGCCTG
AGAAGTACAAAGAGATTTTCTTCGACCAGAGCAAGAACGGCTACGCCGGCTACATTGACGGCGGAGCCAG
CCAGGAAGAGTTCTACAAGTTCATCAAGCCCATCCTGGAAAAGATGGACGGCACCGAGGAACTGCTCGTG
AAGCTGAACAGAGAGGACCTGCTGCGGAAGCAGCGGACCTTCGACAACGGCAGCATCCCCCACCAGATCC
ACCTGGGAGAGCTGCACGCCATTCTGCGGCGGCAGGAAGATTTTTACCCATTCCTGAAGGACAACCGGGA
AAAGATCGAGAAGATCCTGACCTTCCGCATCCCCTACTACGTGGGCCCTCTGGCCAGGGGAAACAGCAGA
TTCGCCTGGATGACCAGAAAGAGCGAGGAAACCATCACCCCCTGGAACTTCGAGGAAGTGGTGGACAAGG
GCGCTTCCGCCCAGAGCTTCATCGAGCGGATGACCAACTTCGATAAGAACCTGCCCAACGAGAAGGTGCT
GCCCAAGCACAGCCTGCTGTACGAGTACTTCACCGTGTATAACGAGCTGACCAAAGTGAAATACGTGACC
GAGGGAATGAGAAAGCCCGCCTTCCTGAGCGGCGAGCAGAAAAAGGCCATCGTGGACCTGCTGTTCAAGA
CCAACCGGAAAGTGACCGTGAAGCAGCTGAAAGAGGACTACTTCAAGAAAATCGAGTGCTTCGACTCCGT
GGAAATCTCCGGCGTGGAAGATCGGTTCAACGCCTCCCTGGGCACATACCACGATCTGCTGAAAATTATC
AAGGACAAGGACTTCCTGGACAATGAGGAAAACGAGGACATTCTGGAAGATATCGTGCTGACCCTGACAC
TGTTTGAGGACAGAGAGATGATCGAGGAACGGCTGAAAACCTATGCCCACCTGTTCGACGACAAAGTGAT
GAAGCAGCTGAAGCGGCGGAGATACACCGGCTGGGGCAGGCTGAGCCGGAAGCTGATCAACGGCATCCGG
GACAAGCAGTCCGGCAAGACAATCCTGGATTTCCTGAAGTCCGACGGCTTCGCCAACAGAAACTTCATGC
AGCTGATCCACGACGACAGCCTGACCTTTAAAGAGGACATCCAGAAAGCCCAGGTGTCCGGCCAGGGCGA
TAGCCTGCACGAGCACATTGCCAATCTGGCCGGCAGCCCCGCCATTAAGAAGGGCATCCTGCAGACAGTG
AAGGTGGTGGACGAGCTCGTGAAAGTGATGGGCCGGCACAAGCCCGAGAACATCGTGATCGAAATGGCCA
GAGAGAACCAGACCACCCAGAAGGGACAGAAGAACAGCCGCGAGAGAATGAAGCGGATCGAAGAGGGCAT
CAAAGAGCTGGGCAGCCAGATCCTGAAAGAACACCCCGTGGAAAACACCCAGCTGCAGAACGAGAAGCTG
TACCTGTACTACCTGCAGAATGGGCGGGATATGTACGTGGACCAGGAACTGGACATCAACCGGCTGTCCG
ACTACGATGTGGACCATATCGTGCCTCAGAGCTTTCTGAAGGACGACTCCATCGACAACAAGGTGCTGAC
CAGAAGCGACAAGAACCGGGGCAAGAGCGACAACGTGCCCTCCGAAGAGGTCGTGAAGAAGATGAAGAAC
TACTGGCGGCAGCTGCTGAACGCCAAGCTGATTACCCAGAGAAAGTTCGACAATCTGACCAAGGCCGAGA
GAGGCGGCCTGAGCGAACTGGATAAGGCCGGCTTCATCAAGAGACAGCTGGTGGAAACCCGGCAGATCAC
AAAGCACGTGGCACAGATCCTGGACTCCCGGATGAACACTAAGTACGACGAGAATGACAAGCTGATCCGG
GAAGTGAAAGTGATCACCCTGAAGTCCAAGCTGGTGTCCGATTTCCGGAAGGATTTCCAGTTTTACAAAG
TGCGCGAGATCAACAACTACCACCACGCCCACGACGCCTACCTGAACGCCGTCGTGGGAACCGCCCTGAT
CAAAAAGTACCCTAAGCTGGAAAGCGAGTTCGTGTACGGCGACTACAAGGTGTACGACGTGCGGAAGATG
ATCGCCAAGAGCGAGCAGGAAATCGGCAAGGCTACCGCCAAGTACTTCTTCTACAGCAACATCATGAACT
TTTTCAAGACCGAGATTACCCTGGCCAACGGCGAGATCCGGAAGCGGCCTCTGATCGAGACAAACGGCGA
AACCGGGGAGATCGTGTGGGATAAGGGCCGGGATTTTGCCACCGTGCGGAAAGTGCTGAGCATGCCCCAA
GTGAATATCGTGAAAAAGACCGAGGTGCAGACAGGCGGCTTCAGCAAAGAGTCTATCCTGCCCAAGAGGA
ACAGCGATAAGCTGATCGCCAGAAAGAAGGACTGGGACCCTAAGAAGTACGGCGGCTTCGACAGCCCCAC
CGTGGCCTATTCTGTGCTGGTGGTGGCCAAAGTGGAAAAGGGCAAGTCCAAGAAACTGAAGAGTGTGAAA
GAGCTGCTGGGGATCACCATCATGGAAAGAAGCAGCTTCGAGAAGAATCCCATCGACTTTCTGGAAGCCA
AGGGCTACAAAGAAGTGAAAAAGGACCTGATCATCAAGCTGCCTAAGTACTCCCTGTTCGAGCTGGAAAA
CGGCCGGAAGAGAATGCTGGCCTCTGCCGGCGAACTGCAGAAGGGAAACGAACTGGCCCTGCCCTCCAAA
TATGTGAACTTCCTGTACCTGGCCAGCCACTATGAGAAGCTGAAGGGCTCCCCCGAGGATAATGAGCAGA
AACAGCTGTTTGTGGAACAGCACAAGCACTACCTGGACGAGATCATCGAGCAGATCAGCGAGTTCTCCAA
GAGAGTGATCCTGGCCGACGCTAATCTGGACAAAGTGCTGTCCGCCTACAACAAGCACCGGGATAAGCCC
ATCAGAGAGCAGGCCGAGAATATCATCCACCTGTTTACCCTGACCAATCTGGGAGCCCCTGCCGCCTTCA
AGTACTTTGACACCACCATCGACCGGAAGAGGTACACCAGCACCAAAGAGGTGCTGGACGCCACCCTGAT
CCACCAGAGCATCACCGGCCTGTACGAGACACGGATCGACCTGTCTCAGCTGGGAGGCGACAAAAGGCCG
GCGGCCACGAAAAAGGCCGGCCAGGCAAAAAAGAAAAAGGAATTCGGCAGTGGAGAGGGCAGAGGAAGTC
TGCTAACATGCGGTGACGTCGAGGAGAATCCTGGCCCAGTGAGCAAGGGCGAGGAGCTGTTCACCGGGGT
GGTGCCCATCCTGGTCGAGCTGGACGGCGACGTAAACGGCCACAAGTTCAGCGTGTCCGGCGAGGGCGAG
GGCGATGCCACCTACGGCAAGCTGACCCTGAAGTTCATCTGCACCACCGGCAAGCTGCCCGTGCCCTGGC
CCACCCTCGTGACCACCCTGACCTACGGCGTGCAGTGCTTCAGCCGCTACCCCGACCACATGAAGCAGCA
CGACTTCTTCAAGTCCGCCATGCCCGAAGGCTACGTCCAGGAGCGCACCATCTTCTTCAAGGACGACGGC
AACTACAAGACCCGCGCCGAGGTGAAGTTCGAGGGCGACACCCTGGTGAACCGCATCGAGCTGAAGGGCA
TCGACTTCAAGGAGGACGGCAACATCCTGGGGCACAAGCTGGAGTACAACTACAACAGCCACAACGTCTA
TATCATGGCCGACAAGCAGAAGAACGGCATCAAGGTGAACTTCAAGATCCGCCACAACATCGAGGACGGC
AGCGTGCAGCTCGCCGACCACTACCAGCAGAACACCCCCATCGGCGACGGCCCCGTGCTGCTGCCCGACA
ACCACTACCTGAGCACCCAGTCCGCCCTGAGCAAAGACCCCAACGAGAAGCGCGATCACATGGTCCTGCT
GGAGTTCGTGACCGCCGCCGGGATCACTCTCGGCATGGACGAGCTGTACAAGGAATTCTAACTAGAGCTC
GCTGATCAGCCTCGACTGTGCCTTCTAGTTGCCAGCCATCTGTTGTTTGCCCCTCCCCCGTGCCTTCCTT
GACCCTGGAAGGTGCCACTCCCACTGTCCTTTCCTAATAAAATGAGGAAATTGCATCGCATTGTCTGAGT
AGGTGTCATTCTATTCTGGGGGGTGGGGTGGGGCAGGACAGCAAGGGGGAGGATTGGGAAGAGAATAGCA
GGCATGCTGGGGAGCGGCCGCAGGAACCCCTAGTGATGGAGTTGGCCACTCCCTCTCTGCGCGCTCGCTC
GCTCACTGAGGCCGGGCGACCAAAGGTCGCCCGACGCCCGGGCTTTGCCCGGGCGGCCTCAGTGAGCGAG
CGAGCGCGCAGCTGCCTGCAGGGGCGCCTGATGCGGTATTTTCTCCTTACGCATCTGTGCGGTATTTCAC
ACCGCATA
[95 nt withheld, positions 5749-5843]
T
[46 nt withheld, positions 5845-5890]
C
[141 nt withheld, positions 5892-6032]
CCTTTGACGTTGGAGTCCACGTTCTTT
[37 nt withheld, positions 6060-6096]
ACTCTATCTCGGGCTATTCTTTTGATTTATAAGGGATTTTGCCGATTTCGGTCTATTGGTTAAAAAATGA
GCTGATTTAACAAAAATTTAACGCGAATTTTAACAAAATATTAACGTTTACAATTTTATGGTGCACTCTC
AGTACAATCTGCTCTGATGCCGCATAGTTAAGCCAGCCCCGACACCCGCCAACACCCGCTGACGCGCCCT
GACGGGCTTGTCTGCTCCCGGCATCCGCTTACAGACAAGCTGTGACCGTCTCCGGGAGCTGCATGTGTCA
GAGGTTTTCACCGTCATCACCGAAACGCGCGAGACGAAAGGGCCTCGTGATACGCCTATTTTTATAGGTT
AATGTCATGATAATAATGGTTTCTTAGACGTCAGGTGGCACTTTTCGGGGAAATGTGCGCGGAACCCCTA
TTTGTTTATTTTTCTAAATACATTCAAATATGTATCCGCTCATGAGACAATAACCCTGATAAATGCTTCA
ATAATATTGAAAAAGGAAGAGTATGAGTATTCAACATTTCCGTGTCGCCCTTATTCCCTTTTTTGCGGCA
TTTTGCCTTCCTGTTTTTGCTCACCCAGAAACGCTGGTGAAAGTAAAAGATGCTGAAGATCAGTTGGGTG
CACGAGTGGGTTACATCGAACTGGATCTCAACAGCGGTAAGATCCTTGAGAGTTTTCGCCCCGAAGAACG
TTTTCCAATGATGAGCACTTTTAAAGTTCTGCTATGTGGCGCGGTATTATCCCGTATTGACGCCGGGCAA
GAGCAACTCGGTCGCCGCATACACTATTCTCAGAATGACTTGGTTGAGTACTCACCAGTCACAGAAAAGC
ATCTTACGGATGGCATGACAGTAAGAGAATTATGCAGTGCTGCCATAACCATGAGTGATAACACTGCGGC
CAACTTACTTCTGACAACGATCGGAGGACCGAAGGAGCTAACCGCTTTTTTGCACAACATGGGGGATCAT
GTAACTCGCCTTGATCGTTGGGAACCGGAGCTGAATGAAGCCATACCAAACGACGAGCGTGACACCACGA
TGCCTGTAGCAATGGCAACAACGTTGCGCAAACTATTAACTGGCGAACTACTTACTCTAGCTTCCCGGCA
ACAATTAATAGACTGGATGGAGGCGGATAAAGTTGCAGGACCACTTCTGCGCTCGGCCCTTCCGGCTGGC
TGGTTTATTGCTGATAAATCTGGAGCCGGTGAGCGTGGAAGCCGCGGTATCATTGCAGCACTGGGGCCAG
ATGGTAAGCCCTCCCGTATCGTAGTTATCTACACGACGGGGAGTCAGGCAACTATGGATGAACGAAATAG
ACAGATCGCTGAGATAGGTGCCTCACTGATTAAGCATTGGTAACTGTCAGACCAAGTTTACTCATATATA
CTTTAGATTGATTTAAAACTTCATTTTTAATTTAAAAGGATCTAGGTGAAGATCCTTTTTGATAATCTCA
TGACCAAAATCCCTTAACGTGAGTTTTCGTTCCACTGAGCGTCAGACCCCGTAGAAAAGATCAAAGGATC
TTCTTGAGATCCTTTTTTTCTGCGCGTAATCTGCTGCTTGCAAACAAAAAAACCACCGCTACCAGCGGTG
GTTTGTTTGCCGGATCAAGAGCTACCAACTCTTTTTCCGAAGGTAACTGGCTTCAGCAGAGCGCAGATAC
CAAATACTGTTCTTCTAGTGTAGCCGTAGTTAGGCCACCACTTCAAGAACTCTGTAGCACCGCCTACATA
CCTCGCTCTGCTAATCCTGTTACCAGTGGCTGCTGCCAGTGGCGATAAGTCGTGTCTTACCGGGTTGGAC
TCAAGACGATAGTTACCGGATAAGGCGCAGCGGTCGGGCTGAACGGGGGGTTCGTGCACACAGCCCAGCT
TGGAGCGAACGACCTACACCGAACTGAGATACCTACAGCGTGAGCTATGAGAAAGCGCCACGCTTCCCGA
AGGGAGAAAGGCGGACAGGTATCCGGTAAGCGGCAGGGTCGGAACAGGAGAGCGCACGAGGGAGCTTCCA
GGGGGAAACGCCTGGTATCTTTATAGTCCTGTCGGGTTTCGCCACCTCTGACTTGAGCGTCGATTTTTGT
GATGCTCGTCAGGGGGGCGGAGCCTATGGAAAAACGCCAGCAACGCGGCCTTTTTACGGTTCCTGGCCTT
TTGCTGGCCTTTTGCTCACATGTGAGGGCCTATTTCCCATGATTCCTTCATATTTGCATATACGATACAA
GGCTGTTAGAGAGATAATTGGAATTAATTTGACTGTAAACACAAAGATATTAGTACAAAATACGTGACGT
AGAAAGTAATAATTTCTTGGGTAGTTTGCAGTTTTAAAATTATGTTTTAAAATGGACTATCATATGCTTA
CCGTAACTTGAAAGTATTTCGATTTCTTGGCTTTATATATCTTGTGGAAAGGACGAAACACCGCTTCGGG
CACGCGGTGAGCCGTTTTAGAGCTAGAAATAGCAAGTTAAAATAAGGCTAGTCCGTTATCAACTTGAAAA
AGTGGCACCGAGTCGGTGCTTTTTTGTTTTAGAGCTAGAAATAGCAAGTTAAAATAAGGCTAGTCCGTTT
TTAGCGCGTGCGCCAATTCTGCAGACAAATGGCTCTAGAGGTACCCGTTACATAACTTACGGTAAATGGC
CCGCCTGGCTGACCGCCCAACGACCCCCGCCCATTGACGTCAATAGTAACGCCAATAGGGACTTTCCATT
GACGTCAATGGGTGGAGTATTTACGGTAAACTGCCCACTTGGCAGTACATCAAGTGTATCATATGCCAAG
TACGCCCCCTATTGACGTCAATGACGGTAAATGGCCCGCCTGGCATTGTGCCCAGTACATGACCTTATGG
GACTTTCCTACTTGGCAGTACATCTACGTATTAGTCATCGCTATTACCATGGTCGAGGTGAGCCCCACGT
TCTGCTTCACTCTCCCCATCTCCCCCCCCTCCCCACCCCCAATTTTGTATTTATTTATTTTTTAATTATT
TTGTGCAGCGATGGGGGCGGGGG
